>Addgene plasmid #214845 | AiP13450: pAAV-AiE0140h-minBG-iCre-4X2C-WPRE3-BGHpA (Alias: CN3450) | addgene full sequence | sequence record 425184 | Addgene NGS Result
CCTGCAGGCAGCTGCGCGCTCGCTCGCTCACTGAGGCCGCCCGGGCGTCGGGCGACCTTTGGTCGCCCGG
CCTCAGTGAGCGAGCGAGCGCGCAGAGAGGGAGTGGCCAACTCCATCACTAGGGGTTCCTGCGGCCGCAC
GCGTGGTTGTGTGTGAAGATTAAGCCCTTTCTTGCTCTATGTATTTGAGCCTAGAAAAAGACACACTCCC
AAGAAATTAGAATAAAGGGAAAAATGACTTTGAGATGTACTTTCTTAAAATAACTGAAGTAATGACCGCA
TGAGCCAGCTGATGGGTTTTTAAATGGATACGTTTCTATCAGCCTGCTGCTTGATGCCAGAGCCAAATAT
ATATGGAGTGTATTATATCATATCCTGTAGGCAGGAGACTGTTGGGGCATTGGGGGACTTAGAGAGGTGA
AGTGGCAGGCTTGGCACAGGAATTAACAGCAGAGCTCGGGCTGGGCATAAAAGTCAGGGCAGAGCCATCT
ATTGCTTACATTTGCTTCTGGGATCCAGATCTTTCGAAGCTAGCACCATGGTGCCCAAGAAGAAGAGGAA
AGTCTCCAACCTGCTGACTGTGCACCAAAACCTGCCTGCCCTCCCTGTGGATGCCACCTCTGATGAAGTC
AGGAAGAACCTGATGGACATGTTCAGGGACAGGCAGGCCTTCTCTGAACACACCTGGAAGATGCTCCTGT
CTGTGTGCAGATCCTGGGCTGCCTGGTGCAAGCTGAACAACAGGAAATGGTTCCCTGCTGAACCTGAGGA
TGTGAGGGACTACCTCCTGTACCTGCAAGCCAGAGGCCTGGCTGTGAAGACCATCCAACAGCACCTGGGC
CAGCTCAACATGCTGCACAGGAGATCTGGCCTGCCTCGCCCTTCTGACTCCAATGCTGTGTCCCTGGTGA
TGAGGAGAATCAGAAAGGAGAATGTGGATGCTGGGGAGAGAGCCAAGCAGGCCCTGGCCTTTGAACGCAC
TGACTTTGACCAAGTCAGATCCCTGATGGAGAACTCTGACAGATGCCAGGACATCAGGAACCTGGCCTTC
CTGGGCATTGCCTACAACACCCTGCTGCGCATTGCCGAAATTGCCAGAATCAGAGTGAAGGACATCTCCC
GCACCGATGGTGGGAGAATGCTGATCCACATTGGCAGGACCAAGACCCTGGTGTCCACAGCTGGTGTGGA
GAAGGCCCTGTCCCTGGGGGTTACCAAGCTGGTGGAGAGATGGATCTCTGTGTCTGGTGTGGCTGATGAC
CCCAACAACTACCTGTTCTGCCGGGTCAGAAAGAATGGTGTGGCTGCCCCTTCTGCCACCTCCCAACTGT
CCACCCGGGCCCTGGAAGGGATCTTTGAGGCCACCCACCGCCTGATCTATGGTGCCAAGGATGACTCTGG
GCAGAGATACCTGGCCTGGTCTGGCCACTCTGCCAGAGTGGGTGCTGCCAGGGACATGGCCAGGGCTGGT
GTGTCCATCCCTGAAATCATGCAGGCTGGTGGCTGGACCAATGTGAACATTGTGATGAACTACATCAGAA
ACCTGGACTCTGAGACTGGGGCCATGGTGAGGCTGCTCGAGGATGGGGACTAATGAGGCGCGCCGCGGCC
TTAAAGAGACCGGTTCACTGTGACAGTAAAAGAGACCGGTTCACTGTGAGAATGAAAGAGACCGGTTCAC
TGTGATCGGAAAAGAGACCGGTTCACTGTGAGCGGCCTTGAAACCCAGCAGACAATGTAGCTCAGTAGAA
ACCCAGCAGACAATGTAGCTGAATGGAAACCCAGCAGACAATGTAGCTTCGGAGAAACCCAGCAGACAAT
GTAGCTGTCGACGAATTCGATATCATAATCAACCTCTGGATTACAAAATTTGTGAAAGATTGACTGGTAT
TCTTAACTATGTTGCTCCTTTTACGCTATGTGGATACGCTGCTTTAATGCCTTTGTATCATGCTATTGCT
TCCCGTATGGCTTTCATTTTCTCCTCCTTGTATAAATCCTGGTTAGTTCTTGCCACGGCGGAACTCATCG
CCGCCTGCCTTGCCCGCTGCTGGACAGGGGCTCGGCTGTTGGGCACTGACAATTCCGTGGCTCGAGAGAT
CTTCGACTGTGCCTTCTAGTTGCCAGCCATCTGTTGTTTGCCCCTCCCCCGTGCCTTCCTTGACCCTGGA
AGGTGCCACTCCCACTGTCCTTTCCTAATAAAATGAGGAAATTGCATCGCATTGTCTGAGTAGGTGTCAT
TCTATTCTGGGGGGTGGGGTGGGGCAGGACAGCAAGGGGGAGGATTGGGAAGACAATAGCAGGCATGAGA
TCTCACGTGCGGACCGAGCGGCCGCAGGAACCCCTAGTGATGGAGTTGGCCACTCCCTCTCTGCGCGCTC
GCTCGCTCACTGAGGCCGGGCGACCAAAGGTCGCCCGACGCCCGGGCTTTGCCCGGGCGGCCTCAGTGAG
CGAGCGAGCGCGCAGCTGCCTGCAGGGGCGCCTGATGCGGTATTTTCTCCTTACGCATCTGTGCGGTATT
TCACACCGCATA
[95 nt withheld, positions 2533-2627]
T
[46 nt withheld, positions 2629-2674]
C
[141 nt withheld, positions 2676-2816]
CCTTTGACGTTGGAGTCCACGTTCTTT
[37 nt withheld, positions 2844-2880]
ACTCTATCTCGGGCTATTCTTTTGATTTATAAGGGATTTTGCCGATTTCGGTCTATTGGTTAAAAAATGA
GCTGATTTAACAAAAATTTAACGCGAATTTTAACAAAATATTAACGTTTACAATTTTATGGTGCACTCTC
AGTACAATCTGCTCTGATGCCGCATAGTTAAGCCAGCCCCGACACCCGCCAACACCCGCTGACGCGCCCT
GACGGGCTTGTCTGCTCCCGGCATCCGCTTACAGACAAGCTGTGACCGTCTCCGGGAGCTGCATGTGTCA
GAGGTTTTCACCGTCATCACCGAAACGCGCGAGACGAAAGGGCCTCGTGATACGCCTATTTTTATAGGTT
AATGTCATGATAATAATGGTTTCTTAGACGTCAGGTGGCACTTTTCGGGGAAATGTGCGCGGAACCCCTA
TTTGTTTATTTTTCTAAATACATTCAAATATGTATCCGCTCATGAGACAATAACCCTGATAAATGCTTCA
ATAATATTGAAAAAGGAAGAGTATGAGTATTCAACATTTCCGTGTCGCCCTTATTCCCTTTTTTGCGGCA
TTTTGCCTTCCTGTTTTTGCTCACCCAGAAACGCTGGTGAAAGTAAAAGATGCTGAAGATCAGTTGGGTG
CACGAGTGGGTTACATCGAACTGGATCTCAACAGCGGTAAGATCCTTGAGAGTTTTCGCCCCGAAGAACG
TTTTCCAATGATGAGCACTTTTAAAGTTCTGCTATGTGGCGCGGTATTATCCCGTATTGACGCCGGGCAA
GAGCAACTCGGTCGCCGCATACACTATTCTCAGAATGACTTGGTTGAGTACTCACCAGTCACAGAAAAGC
ATCTTACGGATGGCATGACAGTAAGAGAATTATGCAGTGCTGCCATAACCATGAGTGATAACACTGCGGC
CAACTTACTTCTGACAACGATCGGAGGACCGAAGGAGCTAACCGCTTTTTTGCACAACATGGGGGATCAT
GTAACTCGCCTTGATCGTTGGGAACCGGAGCTGAATGAAGCCATACCAAACGACGAGCGTGACACCACGA
TGCCTGTAGCAATGGCAACAACGTTGCGCAAACTATTAACTGGCGAACTACTTACTCTAGCTTCCCGGCA
ACAATTAATAGACTGGATGGAGGCGGATAAAGTTGCAGGACCACTTCTGCGCTCGGCCCTTCCGGCTGGC
TGGTTTATTGCTGATAAATCTGGAGCCGGTGAGCGTGGGTCTCGCGGTATCATTGCAGCACTGGGGCCAG
ATGGTAAGCCCTCCCGTATCGTAGTTATCTACACGACGGGGAGTCAGGCAACTATGGATGAACGAAATAG
ACAGATCGCTGAGATAGGTGCCTCACTGATTAAGCATTGGTAACTGTCAGACCAAGTTTACTCATATATA
CTTTAGATTGATTTAAAACTTCATTTTTAATTTAAAAGGATCTAGGTGAAGATCCTTTTTGATAATCTCA
TGACCAAAATCCCTTAACGTGAGTTTTCGTTCCACTGAGCGTCAGACCCCGTAGAAAAGATCAAAGGATC
TTCTTGAGATCCTTTTTTTCTGCGCGTAATCTGCTGCTTGCAAACAAAAAAACCACCGCTACCAGCGGTG
GTTTGTTTGCCGGATCAAGAGCTACCAACTCTTTTTCCGAAGGTAACTGGCTTCAGCAGAGCGCAGATAC
CAAATACTGTTCTTCTAGTGTAGCCGTAGTTAGGCCACCACTTCAAGAACTCTGTAGCACCGCCTACATA
CCTCGCTCTGCTAATCCTGTTACCAGTGGCTGCTGCCAGTGGCGATAAGTCGTGTCTTACCGGGTTGGAC
TCAAGACGATAGTTACCGGATAAGGCGCAGCGGTCGGGCTGAACGGGGGGTTCGTGCACACAGCCCAGCT
TGGAGCGAACGACCTACACCGAACTGAGATACCTACAGCGTGAGCTATGAGAAAGCGCCACGCTTCCCGA
AGGGAGAAAGGCGGACAGGTATCCGGTAAGCGGCAGGGTCGGAACAGGAGAGCGCACGAGGGAGCTTCCA
GGGGGAAACGCCTGGTATCTTTATAGTCCTGTCGGGTTTCGCCACCTCTGACTTGAGCGTCGATTTTTGT
GATGCTCGTCAGGGGGGCGGAGCCTATGGAAAAACGCCAGCAACGCGGCCTTTTTACGGTTCCTGGCCTT
TTGCTGGCCTTTTGCTCACATGT
Features (pLannotate 1.2.2; 14 found; start..end, strand, type, name):
     12..39      +  repeat_region  AAV2 ITR (fragment): inverted terminal repeat of adeno-associated virus serotype 2 inverted
     68..95      +  repeat_region  AAV2 ITR (fragment): inverted terminal repeat of adeno-associated virus serotype 2 inverted
    565..1590    +  CDS            cre: RECR_BPP1 - Experimental evidence at protein level: Swiss-Prot protein existence level 1. Catalyzes site-specific recombination between two 34-base- pair LOXP sites. Its role is to maintain the phage genome as a monomeric unit-copy plasmid in the lysogenic state. From Escherichia phage P1 (Bacteriophage P1).
   1847..2004    +  misc_feature   WPRE (fragment): woodchuck hepatitis virus posttranscriptional regulatory element
   2010..2090    +  misc_feature   WPRE (fragment): woodchuck hepatitis virus posttranscriptional regulatory element
   2107..2218    +  polyA_signal   bGH poly(A) signal: bovine growth hormone polyadenylation signal
   2336..2476    +  repeat_region  AAV2 ITR: inverted terminal repeat of adeno-associated virus serotype 2 inverted
   2481..2532    -  misc_feature   bom (fragment): basis of mobility region from pBR322
   2551..3006    +  rep_origin     f1 ori (sequence partly withheld): f1 bacteriophage origin of replication; arrow indicates direction of (+) strand synthesis
   3007..3056    -  misc_feature   bom (fragment): basis of mobility region from pBR322
   3158..3193    -  CDS            rop (fragment): Rop protein, which maintains plasmids at low copy number; rop
   3288..3392    +  promoter       AmpR promoter: bla
   3393..4253    +  CDS            AmpR: β-lactamase; bla; confers resistance to ampicillin, carbenicillin, and related antibiotics
   4424..5012    +  rep_origin     ori: high-copy-number ColE1/pMB1/pBR322/pUC origin of replication
