[The description below was written by a language model from this plasmid's Addgene catalogue record and pLannotate feature annotations shown in this document.]
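Description:
AiP13450: pAAV-AiE0140h-minBG-iCre-4X2C-WPRE3-BGHpA (alias CN3450) is a recombinant AAV transfer plasmid of about 5.1 kb, designed to express codon-improved Cre recombinase (iCre) in striatal Pvalb neurons. It is propagated in bacteria as a high-copy plasmid with a ColE1/pUC-type origin and an ampicillin resistance gene (β-lactamase) driven by its own promoter. An f1 phage origin and short remnants of pBR322 bom and rop sequences are also present in the backbone. AAV2 inverted terminal repeats flank the expression cassette and allow the intervening DNA to be packaged into AAV particles. The annotation detects the downstream ITR in full but only short fragments of the upstream one, which may reflect the difficulty of sequencing and annotating these repeats.

According to the construct name, expression is controlled by the enhancer AiE0140h placed upstream of a minimal promoter designated minBG (generally a minimal beta-globin promoter). Neither element is annotated in the feature table, but the unannotated region between the upstream ITR and the Cre coding sequence is where they would lie. In this design the enhancer provides the cell-type selectivity and the minimal promoter provides the basal transcription start. The Cre open reading frame is followed by an unannotated stretch that presumably contains the "4X2C" element named in the title, whose nature the record does not explain. Next come a shortened WPRE (WPRE3, detected as two fragments) that enhances transcript stability and expression, and a bovine growth hormone polyadenylation signal. The resulting virus is intended to deliver Cre to striatal Pvalb neurons, allowing recombination of loxP-flanked or Cre-dependent alleles and reporters for cell-type-specific labelling or perturbation of striatal circuits.
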