Addgene plasmid #214845: AiP13450: pAAV-AiE0140h-minBG-iCre-4X2C-WPRE3-BGHpA (Alias: CN3450)
Purpose: Expression of iCre in striatal Pvalb neurons
Depositing lab: Allen Institute for Brain Science & Jonathan Ting. Depositing organization: Allen Institute. Publication: Enhancer AAV toolbox for accessing and perturbing striatal cell types and circuits. Hunker AC, Wirthlin ME, Gill G, Johansen NJ, Hooper M, Omstead V, Vargas S, Lerma MN, Taskin N, Weed N, Laird WD, Bishaw YM, Bendrick JL, Gore BB, Ben-Simon Y, Opitz-Araya X, Martinez RA, Way SW, Thyagarajan B, Otto S, Sanchez REA, Alexander JR, Amaya A, Amster A, Arbuckle J, Ayala A, Baker PM, Barcelli T, Barta S, Bertagnolli D, Bielstein C, Bishwakarma P, Bowlus J, Boyer G, Brouner K, Casian B, Casper T, Chakka AB, Chakrabarty R, Chong P, Clark M, Colbert K, Daniel S, Dawe T, Departee M, DiValentin P, Donadio NP, Dotson NI, Dwivedi D, Egdorf T, Fliss T, Gary A, Goldy J, Grasso C, Groce EL, Gudsnuk K, Han W, Haradon Z, Hastings S, Helback O, Ho WV, Huang C, Johnson T, Jones DL, Juneau Z, Kenney J, Leibly M, Li S, Liang E, Loeffler H, Lusk NA, Madigan Z, Malloy J, Malone J, McCue R, Melchor J, Mich JK, Moosman S, Morin E, Naidoo R, Newman D, Ngo K, Nguyen K, Oster AL, Ouellette B, Oyama AA, Pena N, Pham T, Phillips E, Pom C, Potekhina L, Ransford S, Ray PL, Reding M, Rette DF, Reynoldson C, Rimorin C, Sigler AR, Rocha DB, Ronellenfitch K, Ruiz A, Sawyer L, Sevigny JP, Shapovalova NV, Shepard N, Shulga L, Soliman S, Staats B, Taormina MJ, Tieu M, Wang Y, Wilkes J, Wood T, Zhou T, Williford A, Dee N, Mollenkopf T, Ng L, Esposito L, Kalmbach BE, Yao S, Ariza J, Collman F, Mufti S, Smith K, Waters J, Ersing I, Patrick M, Zeng H, Lein ES, Kojima Y, Horwitz G, Owen SF, Levi BP, Daigle TL, Tasic B, Bakken TE, Ting JT. Neuron. 2025 May 21;113(10):1507-1524.e17. doi: 10.1016/j.neuron.2025.04.035. PubMed 40403704.
Backbone
  Vector backbone: rAAV
  Vector type: AAV
Growth in bacteria
  Bacterial resistance: Ampicillin, 100 μg/mL
  Growth temperature: 30°C
  Growth strain: NEB Stable
  Copy number: High Copy
Gene/Insert
  Gene/Insert name: iCre
  Species: Synthetic
  Cloning method: Restriction Enzyme; 5′ cloning site unknown (unknown if destroyed)
Terms and licenses: Academic/Nonprofit Terms; Industry Terms: Not Available to Industry
Depositor comments: Allen Institute plasmid ALIAS: AiP13450 This work supported by NIH BRAIN Initiative grant UF1MH128339
How to cite: AiP13450: pAAV-AiE0140h-minBG-iCre-4X2C-WPRE3-BGHpA (Alias: CN3450) was a gift from Allen Institute for Brain Science & Jonathan Ting (Addgene plasmid # 214845 ; http://n2t.net/addgene:214845 ; RRID:Addgene_214845)
